Addgene plasmid #53417: THBS1-bio-His
Purpose: Expresses full-length Thrombospondin-1 precursor ectodomain in mammalian cells. C-terminal rat Cd4d3+4 tag, biotinylation sequence and His tag.
Depositing lab: Gavin Wright. Depositing organization: Wellcome Sanger Institute. Publication: A human platelet receptor protein microarray identifies FcepsilonR1alpha as an activating PEAR1 ligand. Sun Y, Vandenbriele C, Kauskot A, Verhamme P, Hoylaerts MF, Wright GJ. Mol Cell Proteomics. 2015 Feb 23. pii: mcp.M114.046946. 10.1074/mcp.M114.046946 PubMed 25713122.
Backbone
  Vector backbone: pTT3
  Backbone manufacturer: Yves Durocher, NRC
  Backbone size w/o insert (bp): 6618
  Total vector size (bp): 10148
  Modifications to backbone: Rat CD4 d3+4, enzymatic biotinylation sequence, linker and His tag (CD4d3+4-BioLHis).
  Vector type: Mammalian Expression
Growth in bacteria
  Bacterial resistance: Ampicillin, 100 μg/mL
  Growth temperature: 37°C
  Growth strain: Top10
  Copy number: High Copy
Gene/Insert
  Gene/Insert name: THBS1 (alt name: Thrombospondin-1 precursor)
  Species: H. sapiens (human)
  Insert size (bp): 3530
  Entrez Gene: THBS1 (a.k.a. THBS, THBS-1, TSP, TSP-1, TSP1)
  Promoter: CMV
  Tag / fusion protein: rat CD4 d3+4 (C terminal on backbone); enzymatic biotinylation sequence (C terminal on backbone); His tag (C terminal on backbone)
  Cloning method: Restriction Enzyme; 5′ cloning site NotI (not destroyed); 3′ cloning site AscI (not destroyed)
  Sequencing primers: 5′ CMV-fwd
Resource information
  A portion of this plasmid was derived from a plasmid made by: Insert was chemically synthesised.
Terms and licenses: Academic/Nonprofit Terms; Industry Terms: Not Available to Industry
Depositor comments: Article ref 147
How to cite: THBS1-bio-His was a gift from Gavin Wright (Addgene plasmid # 53417 ; http://n2t.net/addgene:53417 ; RRID:Addgene_53417)
