[The description below was written by a language model from this plasmid's Addgene catalogue record and pLannotate feature annotations shown in this document.]
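Description:
THBS1-bio-His is a mammalian expression plasmid built on the pTT3 backbone for producing a soluble, tagged form of human thrombospondin-1 (THBS1). It is about 10.1 kb. In E. coli it replicates as a high-copy plasmid from a ColE1/pUC-type origin and is selected with ampicillin through the bla gene. The backbone also carries a fragment of the Epstein-Barr virus oriP, which allows episomal maintenance in mammalian cells that supply EBNA1 and so supports high-yield transient expression. Remnants of the lac promoter/operator region and other small bacterial fragments also appear in the annotation and have no evident role in expression.

The expression cassette is driven by the CMV immediate-early enhancer and promoter. Downstream lie adenovirus-derived leader and splice elements and a chimeric intron fragment, which improve transcript processing. The annotated preterminal protein fragment on the opposite strand most likely reflects this adenoviral leader sequence rather than a functional coding region. The chemically synthesised THBS1 insert of roughly 3.5 kb lies between retained NotI and AscI sites. It is fused in frame at its C terminus to rat Cd4 domains 3 and 4, which the annotation shows spanning the sequence origin. According to the record, the Cd4 domains are followed by an enzymatic biotinylation sequence, a linker and a His tag, although these short tags are not individually annotated. A rabbit β-globin polyadenylation signal ends the transcript. A fragment resembling an IgH signal sequence is annotated just upstream of the insert, and the record does not say whether it contributes to secretion.

The tags allow His-based purification and oriented capture of the biotinylated protein on streptavidin. This fits the associated work, which used a platelet receptor protein microarray to screen for extracellular interactions.
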