Features (pLannotate 1.2.2; 19 found; start..end, strand, type, name):
    713..768     +  polyA_signal   β-globin poly(A) signal: rabbit β-globin polyadenylation signal (Gil and Proudfoot, 1987)
   1282..2963    -  rep_origin     oriP (fragment): Epstein-Barr virus oriP replication origin (Yates et al., 2000)
   3090..3194    +  promoter       AmpR promoter: bla
   3195..4055    +  CDS            AmpR: β-lactamase; bla; confers resistance to ampicillin, carbenicillin, and related antibiotics
   4226..4814    +  rep_origin     ori: high-copy-number ColE1/pMB1/pBR322/pUC origin of replication
   4997..5089    +  CDS            lacI (fragment): lac repressor; lacI; The lac repressor binds to the lac operator to inhibit transcription in E. coli. This inhibition can be relieved by adding lactose or isopropyl-β-D-thiogalactopyranoside (IPTG).
   5102..5123    +  protein_bind   CAP binding site: CAP binding activates transcription in the presence of cAMP. E. coli catabolite activator protein
   5138..5168    +  promoter       lac promoter: promoter for the E. coli lac operon
   5176..5192    +  protein_bind   lac operator: The lac repressor binds to the lac operator to inhibit transcription in E. coli. This inhibition can be relieved by adding lactose or isopropyl-β-D-thiogalactopyranoside (IPTG). lac repressor encoded by lacI
   5262..5278    +  promoter       tet promoter (fragment): E. coli promoter for tetracycline efflux protein gene
   5288..5313    -  CDS            bla(M) (fragment): β-lactamase lacking the signal sequence; bla(M); allows cytosolic expression of β-lactamase
   5487..5866    +  enhancer       CMV enhancer: human cytomegalovirus immediate early enhancer
   5868..6067    +  promoter       CMV promoter: human cytomegalovirus (CMV) immediate early promoter
   6135..6173    +  misc_feature   Ad SA (fragment): adenovirus major late transcript splice acceptor (Friedrich and Soriano, 1991)
   6206..6415    -  CDS            PTP (fragment): TERM_ADE02 - Experimental evidence at protein level: Swiss-Prot protein existence level 1. Protein covalently bound to the viral DNA that acts as a primer for viral genomic replication by DNA strand displacement. Assembles on the viral origin of replication in an initiation complex with viral polymerase, DBP, host NFIA and host POU2F1/OCT1. During initiation, the polymerase covalently couples the first dCTP with Ser- 580 of pTP. The terminal protein stimulates the template activity over 20 fold compared to protein-free templates. Neo-synthesized viral genomes are linked to two preterminal prot
   6446..6535    +  intron         chimeric intron (fragment): chimera between introns from adenovirus and immunoglobulin heavy chain genes
   6554..6600    +  CDS            IgH signal sequence (fragment): signal sequence from the mouse immunoglobulin heavy chain variable region
   6631..10140   +  CDS            THBS1: TSP1_HUMAN - Also known as TSP, TSP1. Experimental evidence at protein level: Swiss-Prot protein existence level 1. Adhesive glycoprotein that mediates cell-to-cell and cell-to- matrix interactions. Binds heparin. May play a role in dentinogenesis and/or maintenance of dentin and dental pulp (By similarity). Ligand for CD36 mediating antiangiogenic properties. Plays a role in ER stress response, via its interaction with the activating transcription factor 6 alpha (ATF6) which produces adaptive ER stress response factors (By similarity). From Homo sapiens (Human).
  10141..553     +  CDS            Cd4 (fragment) (across the origin): CD4_RAT - Experimental evidence at protein level: Swiss-Prot protein existence level 1. Integral membrane glycoprotein that plays an essential role in the immune response and serves multiple functions in responses against both external and internal offenses. In T-cells, functions primarily as a coreceptor for MHC class II molecule:peptide complex. The antigens presented by class II peptides are derived from extracellular proteins while class I peptides are derived from cytosolic proteins. Interacts simultaneously with the T-cell receptor (TCR) and the MHC class II presented by antigen presenti
>Addgene plasmid #53417 | THBS1-bio-His | depositor full sequence | sequence record 83207 | THBS1-bio-His sequence 10148 bps
GTCGACCTCCATCACGGCCTATAAGAGTGAGGGGGAGTCAGCGGAGTTCTCCTTCCCACTCAACCTTGGA
GAGGAAAGCCTGCAGGGAGAGTTGAGATGGAAGGCAGAGAAGGCTCCTTCTTCCCAGTCCTGGATCACCT
TCTCCCTAAAGAACCAAAAGGTGTCTGTGCAGAAGTCTACTAGCAACCCCAAGTTCCAGCTGTCCGAAAC
GCTCCCACTCACCCTTCAGATACCCCAGGTCTCCCTTCAGTTTGCTGGTTCTGGCAACCTGACCCTGACT
CTGGACAGAGGGATACTGTATCAGGAAGTGAACCTGGTGGTGATGAAAGTGACTCAGCCCGACAGCAACA
CTTTGACCTGTGAGGTGATGGGACCCACCTCACCCAAGATGAGACTGATCTTGAAGCAGGAGAATCAGGA
GGCCAGGGTCTCCAGGCAGGAGAAAGTGATTCAAGTGCAGGCCCCTGAAGCAGGGGTGTGGCAATGTCTA
CTGAGTGAAGGTGAAGAGGTCAAGATGGACTCCAAGATCCAGGTTTTATCCAAAGGGTTGAATTCCGGCA
GCCTGCACCACATCCTGGACGCCCAGAAGATGCTGTGGAACCACAGGGACAGGAACCTGCCTCCTCTGGC
CCCTCTGGGCCCCCACCACCATCACCACCATTGAGTCTAGACACGTGATTAATTAAGGATCCCCCGACCT
CGACCTCTGGCTAATAAAGGAAATTTATTTTCATTGCAATAGTGTGTTGGAATTTTTTGTGTCTCTCACT
CGGAAGGACATATGGGAGGGCAAATCATTTGGTCGAGATCCCTCGGAGATCTCTAGCTAGAGGATCGATC
CCCGCCCCGGACGAACTAAACCTGACTACGACATCTCTGCCCCTTCTTCGCGGGGCAGTGCATGTAATCC
CTTCAGTTGGTTGGTACAACTTGCCAACTGGGCCCTGTTCCACATGTGACACGGGGGGGGACCAAACACA
AAGGGGTTCTCTGACTGTAGTTGACATCCTTATAAATGGATGTGCACATTTGCCAACACTGAGTGGCTTT
CATCCTGGAGCAGACTTTGCAGTCTGTGGACTGCAACACAACATTGCCTTTATGTGTAACTCTTGGCTGA
AGCTCTTACACCAATGCTGGGGGACATGTACCTCCCAGGGGCCCAGGAAGACTACGGGAGGCTACACCAA
CGTCAATCAGAGGGGCCTGTGTAGCTACCGATAAGCGGACCCTCAAGAGGGCATTAGCAATAGTGTTTAT
AAGGCCCCCTTGTTAACCCTAAACGGGTAGCATATGCTTCCCGGGTAGTAGTATATACTATCCAGACTAA
CCCTAATTCAATAGCATATGTTACCCAACGGGAAGCATATGCTATCGAATTAGGGTTAGTAAAAGGGTCC
TAAGGAACAGCGATATCTCCCACCCCATGAGCTGTCACGGTTTTATTTACATGGGGTCAGGATTCCACGA
GGGTAGTGAACCATTTTAGTCACAAGGGCAGTGGCTGAAGATCAAGGAGCGGGCAGTGAACTCTCCTGAA
TCTTCGCCTGCTTCTTCATTCTCCTTCGTTTAGCTAATAGAATAACTGCTGAGTTGTGAACAGTAAGGTG
TATGTGAGGTGCTCGAAAACAAGGTTTCAGGTGACGCCCCCAGAATAAAATTTGGACGGGGGGTTCAGTG
GTGGCATTGTGCTATGACACCAATATAACCCTCACAAACCCCTTGGGCAATAAATACTAGTGTAGGAATG
AAACATTCTGAATATCTTTAACAATAGAAATCCATGGGGTGGGGACAAGCCGTAAAGACTGGATGTCCAT
CTCACACGAATTTATGGCTATGGGCAACACATAATCCTAGTGCAATATGATACTGGGGTTATTAAGATGT
GTCCCAGGCAGGGACCAAGACAGGTGAACCATGTTGTTACACTCTATTTGTAACAAGGGGAAAGAGAGTG
GACGCCGACAGCAGCGGACTCCACTGGTTGTCTCTAACACCCCCGAAAATTAAACGGGGCTCCACGCCAA
TGGGGCCCATAAACAAAGACAAGTGGCCACTCTTTTTTTTGAAATTGTGGAGTGGGGGCACGCGTCAGCC
CCCACACGCCGCCCTGCGGTTTTGGACTGTAAAATAAGGGTGTAATAACTTGGCTGATTGTAACCCCGCT
AACCACTGCGGTCAAACCACTTGCCCACAAAACCACTAATGGCACCCCGGGGAATACCTGCATAAGTAGG
TGGGCGGGCCAAGATAGGGGCGCGATTGCTGCGATCTGGAGGACAAATTACACACACTTGCGCCTGAGCG
CCAAGCACAGGGTTGTTGGTCCTCATATTCACGAGGTCGCTGAGAGCACGGTGGGCTAATGTTGCCATGG
GTAGCATATACTACCCAAATATCTGGATAGCATATGCTATCCTAATCTATATCTGGGTAGCATAGGCTAT
CCTAATCTATATCTGGGTAGCATATGCTATCCTAATCTATATCTGGGTAGTATATGCTATCCTAATTTAT
ATCTGGGTAGCATAGGCTATCCTAATCTATATCTGGGTAGCATATGCTATCCTAATCTATATCTGGGTAG
TATATGCTATCCTAATCTGTATCCGGGTAGCATATGCTATCCTAATAGAGATTAGGGTAGTATATGCTAT
CCTAATTTATATCTGGGTAGCATATACTACCCAAATATCTGGATAGCATATGCTATCCTAATCTATATCT
GGGTAGCATATGCTATCCTAATCTATATCTGGGTAGCATAGGCTATCCTAATCTATATCTGGGTAGCATA
TGCTATCCTAATCTATATCTGGGTAGTATATGCTATCCTAATTTATATCTGGGTAGCATAGGCTATCCTA
ATCTATATCTGGGTAGCATATGCTATCCTAATCTATATCTGGGTAGTATATGCTATCCTAATCTGTATCC
GGGTAGCATATGCTATCCTCATGATAAGCTGTCAAACATGAGAATTTTCTTGAAGACGAAAGGGCCTCGT
GATACGCCTATTTTTATAGGTTAATGTCATGATAATAATGGTTTCTTAGACGTCAGGTGGCACTTTTCGG
GGAAATGTGCGCGGAACCCCTATTTGTTTATTTTTCTAAATACATTCAAATATGTATCCGCTCATGAGAC
AATAACCCTGATAAATGCTTCAATAATATTGAAAAAGGAAGAGTATGAGTATTCAACATTTCCGTGTCGC
CCTTATTCCCTTTTTTGCGGCATTTTGCCTTCCTGTTTTTGCTCACCCAGAAACGCTGGTGAAAGTAAAA
GATGCTGAAGATCAGTTGGGTGCACGAGTGGGTTACATCGAACTGGATCTCAACAGCGGTAAGATCCTTG
AGAGTTTTCGCCCCGAAGAACGTTTTCCAATGATGAGCACTTTTAAAGTTCTGCTATGTGGCGCGGTATT
ATCCCGTGTTGACGCCGGGCAAGAGCAACTCGGTCGCCGCATACACTATTCTCAGAATGACTTGGTTGAG
TACTCACCAGTCACAGAAAAGCATCTTACGGATGGCATGACAGTAAGAGAATTATGCAGTGCTGCCATAA
CCATGAGTGATAACACTGCGGCCAACTTACTTCTGACAACGATCGGAGGACCGAAGGAGCTAACCGCTTT
TTTGCACAACATGGGGGATCATGTAACTCGCCTTGATCGTTGGGAACCGGAGCTGAATGAAGCCATACCA
AACGACGAGCGTGACACCACGATGCCTGCAGCAATGGCAACAACGTTGCGCAAACTATTAACTGGCGAAC
TACTTACTCTAGCTTCCCGGCAACAATTAATAGACTGGATGGAGGCGGATAAAGTTGCAGGACCACTTCT
GCGCTCGGCCCTTCCGGCTGGCTGGTTTATTGCTGATAAATCTGGAGCCGGTGAGCGTGGGTCTCGCGGT
ATCATTGCAGCACTGGGGCCAGATGGTAAGCCCTCCCGTATCGTAGTTATCTACACGACGGGGAGTCAGG
CAACTATGGATGAACGAAATAGACAGATCGCTGAGATAGGTGCCTCACTGATTAAGCATTGGTAACTGTC
AGACCAAGTTTACTCATATATACTTTAGATTGATTTAAAACTTCATTTTTAATTTAAAAGGATCTAGGTG
AAGATCCTTTTTGATAATCTCATGACCAAAATCCCTTAACGTGAGTTTTCGTTCCACTGAGCGTCAGACC
CCGTAGAAAAGATCAAAGGATCTTCTTGAGATCCTTTTTTTCTGCGCGTAATCTGCTGCTTGCAAACAAA
AAAACCACCGCTACCAGCGGTGGTTTGTTTGCCGGATCAAGAGCTACCAACTCTTTTTCCGAAGGTAACT
GGCTTCAGCAGAGCGCAGATACCAAATACTGTTCTTCTAGTGTAGCCGTAGTTAGGCCACCACTTCAAGA
ACTCTGTAGCACCGCCTACATACCTCGCTCTGCTAATCCTGTTACCAGTGGCTGCTGCCAGTGGCGATAA
GTCGTGTCTTACCGGGTTGGACTCAAGACGATAGTTACCGGATAAGGCGCAGCGGTCGGGCTGAACGGGG
GGTTCGTGCACACAGCCCAGCTTGGAGCGAACGACCTACACCGAACTGAGATACCTACAGCGTGAGCTAT
GAGAAAGCGCCACGCTTCCCGAAGGGAGAAAGGCGGACAGGTATCCGGTAAGCGGCAGGGTCGGAACAGG
AGAGCGCACGAGGGAGCTTCCAGGGGGAAACGCCTGGTATCTTTATAGTCCTGTCGGGTTTCGCCACCTC
TGACTTGAGCGTCGATTTTTGTGATGCTCGTCAGGGGGGCGGAGCCTATGGAAAAACGCCAGCAACGCGG
CCTTTTTACGGTTCCTGGCCTTTTGCTGGCCTTTTGCTCACATGTTCTTTCCTGCGTTATCCCCTGATTC
TGTGGATAACCGTATTACCGCCTTTGAGTGAGCTGATACCGCTCGCCGCAGCCGAACGACCGAGCGCAGC
GAGTCAGTGAGCGAGGAAGCGGAAGAGCGCCCAATACGCAAACCGCCTCTCCCCGCGCGTTGGCCGATTC
ATTAATGCAGCTGGCACGACAGGTTTCCCGACTGGAAAGCGGGCAGTGAGCGCAACGCAATTAATGTGAG
TTAGCTCACTCATTAGGCACCCCAGGCTTTACACTTTATGCTTCCGGCTCGTATGTTGTGTGGAATTGTG
AGCGGATAACAATTTCACACAGGAAACAGCTATGACCATGATTACGCCAAGCTCTAGCTAGAGGTCGACC
AATTCTCATGTTTGACAGCTTATCATCGCAGATCCGGGCAACGTTGTTGCCATTGCTGCAGGCGCAGAAC
TGGTAGGTATGGAAGATCTATACATTGAATCAATATTGGCAATTAGCCATATTAGTCATTGGTTATATAG
CATAAATCAATATTGGCTATTGGCCATTGCATACGTTGTATCTATATCATAATATGTACATTTATATTGG
CTCATGTCCAATATGACCGCCATGTTGACATTGATTATTGACTAGTTATTAATAGTAATCAATTACGGGG
TCATTAGTTCATAGCCCATATATGGAGTTCCGCGTTACATAACTTACGGTAAATGGCCCGCCTGGCTGAC
CGCCCAACGACCCCCGCCCATTGACGTCAATAATGACGTATGTTCCCATAGTAACGCCAATAGGGACTTT
CCATTGACGTCAATGGGTGGAGTATTTACGGTAAACTGCCCACTTGGCAGTACATCAAGTGTATCATATG
CCAAGTCCGCCCCCTATTGACGTCAATGACGGTAAATGGCCCGCCTGGCATTATGCCCAGTACATGACCT
TACGGGACTTTCCTACTTGGCAGTACATCTACGTATTAGTCATCGCTATTACCATGGTGATGCGGTTTTG
GCAGTACACCAATGGGCGTGGATAGCGGTTTGACTCACGGGGATTTCCAAGTCTCCACCCCATTGACGTC
AATGGGAGTTTGTTTTGGCACCAAAATCAACGGGACTTTCCAAAATGTCGTAATAACCCCGCCCCGTTGA
CGCAAATGGGCGGTAGGCGTGTACGGTGGGAGGTCTATATAAGCAGAGCTCGTTTAGTGAACCGTCAGAT
CCTCACTCTCTTCCGCATCGCTGTCTGCGAGGGCCAGCTGTTGGGCTCGCGGTTGAGGACAAACTCTTCG
CGGTCTTTCCAGTACTCTTGGATCGGAAACCCGTCGGCCTCCGAACGGTACTCCGCCACCGAGGGACCTG
AGCGAGTCCGCATCGACCGGATCGGAAAACCTCTCGAGAAAGGCGTCTAACCAGTCACAGTCGCAAGGTA
GGCTGAGCACCGTGGCGGGCGGCAGCGGGTGGCGGTCGGGGTTGTTTCTGGCGGAGGTGCTGCTGATGAT
GTAATTAAAGTAGGCGGTCTTGAGACGGCGGATGGTCGAGGTGAGGTGTGGCAGGCTTGAGATCCAGCTG
TTGGGGTGAGTACTCCCTCTCAAAAGCGGGCATTACTTCTGCGCTAAGATTGTCAGTTTCCAAAAACGAG
GAGGATTTGATATTCACCTGGCCCGATCTGGCCATACACTTGAGTGACAATGACATCCACTTTGCCTTTC
TCTCCACAGGTGTCCACTCCCAGGTCCAAGTTTAAACTGCGGCCGCCACCATGGGACTGGCTTGGGGCCT
GGGCGTCCTGTTCCTGATGCACGTCTGCGGAACCAACAGAATCCCCGAGAGCGGCGGAGACAACAGCGTG
TTCGACATCTTCGAGCTGACCGGCGCTGCCAGAAAGGGCTCTGGCAGACGGCTGGTCAAGGGCCCCGATC
CTAGCAGCCCCGCCTTCCGGATCGAGGACGCCAACCTGATCCCCCCCGTGCCCGACGACAAGTTCCAGGA
CCTGGTGGACGCCGTGAGAGCCGAGAAGGGCTTCCTGCTGCTGGCCAGCCTGCGGCAGATGAAGAAAACC
CGGGGCACCCTGCTGGCCCTGGAAAGAAAGGACCACAGCGGCCAGGTGTTCAGCGTGGTGTCCAACGGCA
AGGCCGGCACCCTGGATCTGAGCCTGACCGTGCAGGGCAAACAGCACGTGGTGTCCGTGGAGGAAGCTCT
GCTGGCCACCGGCCAGTGGAAGTCCATCACCCTGTTCGTGCAGGAAGATCGGGCCCAGCTGTACATCGAC
TGCGAGAAGATGGAAAACGCCGAGCTGGACGTGCCCATCCAGAGCGTGTTCACCCGGGACCTGGCCTCTA
TCGCCCGGCTGAGAATCGCCAAGGGCGGCGTGAACGACAACTTTCAGGGCGTGCTGCAGAACGTGCGCTT
CGTGTTCGGCACCACCCCCGAGGACATCCTGCGGAACAAGGGCTGCAGCAGCAGCACCAGCGTGCTCCTG
ACACTGGACAACAACGTGGTCAACGGCAGCTCCCCCGCCATCCGGACCAACTACATCGGCCACAAGACCA
AGGATCTGCAGGCCATCTGTGGCATCAGCTGCGACGAGCTGTCCAGCATGGTGCTGGAACTGCGGGGCCT
GAGAACCATCGTGACCACCCTGCAGGACAGCATCCGGAAAGTGACCGAGGAAAACAAAGAGCTGGCCAAC
GAGCTGAGAAGGCCCCCTCTGTGCTACCACAACGGCGTGCAGTACCGGAACAACGAGGAATGGACCGTGG
ACAGCTGCACCGAGTGCCACTGCCAGAACAGCGTGACCATCTGCAAGAAGGTGTCCTGCCCCATCATGCC
CTGCAGCAACGCCACAGTGCCCGATGGCGAATGCTGCCCCAGATGCTGGCCCAGCGACAGCGCCGATGAT
GGCTGGTCCCCTTGGAGCGAGTGGACCAGCTGTAGCACCAGCTGCGGCAACGGCATCCAGCAGCGGGGCA
GAAGCTGCGACAGCCTGAACAACAGATGCGAGGGCAGCAGCGTGCAGACCCGGACATGCCACATCCAGGA
ATGCGACAAGCGGTTCAAGCAGGACGGCGGCTGGTCACATTGGAGCCCCTGGTCCAGCTGCAGCGTGACA
TGCGGCGACGGCGTGATCACCAGAATCCGGCTGTGCAACAGCCCATCCCCCCAGATGAACGGCAAGCCTT
GCGAGGGCGAGGCCAGAGAGACAAAGGCCTGCAAGAAAGACGCTTGCCCTATCAATGGCGGCTGGGGCCC
TTGGAGCCCTTGGGACATCTGCTCCGTGACCTGTGGCGGCGGAGTGCAGAAACGGTCCAGACTGTGCAAC
AACCCTACCCCTCAGTTCGGCGGCAAGGACTGTGTGGGCGACGTGACCGAGAACCAGATCTGCAACAAGC
AGGACTGCCCCATCGACGGCTGCCTGAGCAATCCCTGCTTCGCCGGCGTGAAGTGCACCAGCTACCCCGA
CGGCAGCTGGAAGTGTGGCGCCTGCCCTCCTGGCTACAGCGGCAATGGCATTCAGTGCACCGACGTGGAC
GAGTGCAAAGAGGTGCCCGACGCCTGCTTCAACCACAATGGCGAGCACCGCTGCGAGAACACCGACCCCG
GCTACAACTGCCTGCCCTGCCCCCCTAGATTCACCGGCAGCCAGCCCTTTGGACAGGGCGTGGAGCACGC
CACCGCCAACAAACAGGTCTGCAAGCCCCGGAACCCTTGCACCGACGGCACCCACGACTGCAACAAGAAC
GCCAAGTGCAACTACCTGGGCCACTACAGCGACCCCATGTATAGATGCGAGTGCAAGCCCGGCTACGCCG
GCAACGGAATCATCTGCGGCGAGGACACCGATCTGGACGGCTGGCCCAACGAGAATCTCGTGTGCGTGGC
CAACGCCACCTACCACTGCAAAAAGGACAACTGCCCCAATCTGCCCAATTCCGGCCAGGAAGATTATGAC
AAGGACGGCATTGGTGACGCCTGCGACGACGACGATGACAACGACAAGATCCCCGACGACCGGGATAACT
GTCCCTTCCACTATAACCCCGCCCAGTACGACTACGATAGGGACGATGTGGGTGACAGATGCGACAATTG
CCCCTACAACCATAATCCCGACCAGGCCGACACCGACAACAATGGCGAAGGCGACGCTTGTGCTGCCGAT
ATTGACGGCGACGGCATCCTGAACGAGAGAGACAACTGCCAGTACGTGTACAACGTGGACCAGCGGGATA
CAGACATGGATGGCGTGGGAGACCAGTGTGATAACTGCCCCCTGGAACACAACCCTGATCAGCTGGACAG
CGACTCCGACCGGATTGGTGACACCTGTGACAACAACCAGGACATCGACGAGGACGGCCACCAGAACAAC
CTGGATAACTGTCCCTACGTGCCCAACGCCAACCAGGCCGATCACGATAAGGACGGGAAGGGGGACGCCT
GTGACCACGATGACGACAATGATGGCATCCCCGATGACAAGGATAACTGCAGACTGGTCCCCAACCCCGA
TCAGAAGGACTCCGACGGGGACGGCAGAGGGGATGCCTGCAAGGACGACTTCGACCACGACAGCGTGCCC
GACATCGATGACATCTGCCCCGAGAACGTGGACATCAGCGAGACAGACTTCCGGCGGTTCCAGATGATCC
CCCTGGACCCCAAGGGCACCAGCCAGAACGACCCCAACTGGGTCGTGAGACACCAGGGCAAAGAACTGGT
GCAGACCGTGAACTGCGATCCTGGCCTGGCCGTGGGCTACGACGAGTTCAACGCCGTGGACTTCAGCGGC
ACCTTCTTCATCAACACCGAGCGGGACGACGACTACGCCGGCTTTGTGTTTGGCTACCAGAGCAGCAGCC
GGTTCTACGTGGTCATGTGGAAACAGGTCACCCAGAGCTACTGGGACACCAACCCCACCAGAGCCCAGGG
CTACTCCGGCCTGAGCGTGAAGGTGGTCAACAGCACCACAGGCCCAGGCGAGCACCTGAGAAACGCCCTG
TGGCACACCGGCAATACCCCTGGACAGGTCCGGACACTGTGGCACGACCCCCGGCACATCGGCTGGAAGG
ACTTCACCGCCTACCGGTGGAGACTGAGCCACCGGCCCAAGACCGGCTTCATCCGGGTGGTCATGTACGA
GGGCAAGAAAATCATGGCCGACAGCGGCCCCATCTACGACAAGACCTACGCTGGCGGCAGACTGGGCCTG
TTCGTGTTCAGCCAGGAAATGGTCTTTTTCAGCGACCTGAAGTACGAGTGCCGGGACCCTGGCGCGCC
