>Addgene plasmid #53417 | THBS1-bio-His | addgene partial sequence | sequence record 94599 | pMT2-F 5'-TTGCCTTTCTCTCCACAGGT-3'
ACTGCGGCCGCCACCATGGGACTGGCTTGGGGCCTGGGCGTCCTGTTCCTGATGCACGTCTGCGGAACCA
ACAGAATCCCCGAGAGCGGCGGAGACAACAGCGTGTTCGACATCTTCGAGCTGACCGGCGCTGCCAGAAA
GGGCTCTGGCAGACGGCTGGTCAAGGGCCCCGATCCTAGCAGCCCCGCCTTCCGGATCGAGGACGCCAAC
CTGATCCCCCCCGTGCCCGACGACAAGTTCCAGGACCTGGTGGACGCCGTGAGAGCCGAGAAGGGCTTCC
TGCTGCTGGCCAGCCTGCGGCAGATGAAGAAAACCCGGGGCACCCTGCTGGCCCTGGAAAGAAAGGACCA
CAGCGGCCAGGTGTTCAGCGTGGTGTCCAACGGCAAGGCCGGCACCCTGGATCTGAGCCTGACCGTGCAG
GGCAAACAGCACGTGGTGTCCGTGGAGGAAGCTCTGCTGGCCACCGGCCAGTGGAAGTCCATCACCCTGT
TCGTGCAGGAAGATCGGGCCCAGCTGTACATCGACTGCGAGAAGATGGAAAACGCCGAGCTGGACGTGCC
CATCCAGAGCGTGTTCACCCGGGACCTGGCCTCTATCGCCCGGCTGAGAATCGCCAAGGGCGGCGTGAAC
GACAACTTTCAGGGCGTGCTGCAGAACGTGCGCTTCGTGTTCGGCACCACCCCCGAGGACATCCTGCGGA
ACAAGGGCTGCAGCAGCAGCACCAGCGTGCTCCTGACACTGGACAACAACGTGGTCAACGGCAGCTCCCC
CGCCATCCGGACCAACTACATCGGCCACAAGACCAAGGATCTGCAGGCCATCTGTGGCATCAGCTGCGAC
GAGCTGTCCAGCATGGTGCTGGAACTGCGG
