>Addgene plasmid #53417 | THBS1-bio-His | addgene partial sequence | sequence record 94822 | rb_glob_PA_term-R 5'-CCCATATGTCCTTCCGAGTG-3'
ATAAATTTCCTTTATTAGCCAGAGGTCGAGGTCGGGGGATCCTTAATTAATCACGTGTCTAGACTCAATG
GTGGTGATGGTGGTGGGGGCCCAGAGGGGCCAGAGGAGGCAGGTTCCTGTCCCTGTGGTTCCACAGCATC
TTCTGGGCGTCCAGGATGTGGTGCAGGCTGCCGGAATTCAACCCTTTGGATAAAACCTGGATCTTGGAGT
CCATCTTGACCTCTTCACCTTCACTCAGTAGACATTGCCACACCCCTGCTTCAGGGGCCTGCACTTGAAT
CACTTTCTCCTGCCTGGAGACCCTGGCCTCCTGATTCTCCTGCTTCAAGATCAGTCTCATCTTGGGTGAG
GTGGGTCCCATCACCTCACAGGTCAAAGTGTTGCTGTCGGGCTGAGTCACTTTCATCACCACCAGGTTCA
CTTCCTGATACAGTATCCCTCTGTCCAGAGTCAGGGTCAGGTTGCCAGAACCAGCAAACTGAAGGGAGAC
CTGGGGTATCTGAAGGGTGAGTGGGAGCGTTTCGGACAGCTGGAACTTGGGGTTGCTAGTAGACTTCTGC
ACAGACACCTTTTGGTTCTTTAGGGAGAAGGTGATCCAGGACTGGGAAGAAGGAGCCTTCTCTGCCTTCC
ATCTCAACTCTCCCTGCAGGCTTTCCTCTCCAAGGTTGAGTGGGAAGGAGAACTCCGCTGACTCCCCCTC
ACTCTTATAGGCCGTGATGGAGGTCGACGGCGCGCCAGGGTCCCGGCACTCGTACTTCAGGTCGCTGAAA
AAGACCATTTCCTGGCTGAACACGAACAGGCCCAGTCTGCCGCCAGCGTAGGTCTTGTCGTA
